Addgene plasmid #153579: pGBW-m4252869
Purpose: Mammalian expression plasmid for SARS-CoV-2 ORF7b
Depositing lab: Ginkgo Bioworks & Benjie Chen. Depositing organization: Ginkgo Bioworks.
Backbone
  Vector backbone: pTwist_CMV_Puro_6 with AarI site removed
  Backbone size w/o insert (bp): 6080
  Vector type: Mammalian Expression
  Selectable markers: Puromycin
Growth in bacteria
  Bacterial resistance: Ampicillin, 100 μg/mL
  Growth temperature: 37°C
  Growth strain: DH5alpha
  Copy number: High Copy
Gene/Insert
  Gene/Insert name: SARS-CoV-2 ORF7b
  Species: Severe acute respiratory syndrome coronavirus 2
  Insert size (bp): 125
  Mutation: wt
  Entrez Gene: ORF7b (a.k.a. GU280_gp08)
  Promoter: CMV
  Tag / fusion protein: Cleavable TEV;TapTag (C terminal on backbone)
  Cloning method: Unknown
Resource information
  A portion of this plasmid was derived from a plasmid made by: GinkgoBioworks
Depositor comments: NCBI reference sequence: 43740574
How to cite: pGBW-m4252869 was a gift from Ginkgo Bioworks & Benjie Chen (Addgene plasmid # 153579 ; http://n2t.net/addgene:153579 ; RRID:Addgene_153579)
