[The description below was written by a language model from this plasmid's Addgene catalogue record and pLannotate feature annotations shown in this document.]
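Description:
pGBW-m4252869 is a mammalian expression plasmid carrying the wild-type ORF7b accessory protein gene of SARS-CoV-2, built on a pTwist_CMV_Puro_6 backbone from which an AarI site has been removed. It is maintained in E. coli as a high-copy plasmid through a ColE1/pUC-type origin and selected with ampicillin via a full-length β-lactamase gene. A short additional bla fragment is also annotated near the origin. For selection in mammalian cells, a separate cassette places the puromycin N-acetyltransferase gene under the human ubiquitin C promoter, followed by a synthetic polyadenylation signal.

The small ORF7b coding sequence sits downstream of the CMV immediate-early enhancer and promoter elements, which lie at the end of the circular sequence map and read across the numbering origin into the insert. The catalogue describes a C-terminal, backbone-encoded, TEV-cleavable TAP tag. This matches the annotated features following ORF7b: a fragment matching human MYLK2, most likely the calmodulin-binding peptide portion of the tag, and a fragment of Staphylococcus aureus protein A, which supplies immunoglobulin-binding domains. The TEV site itself is not separately annotated. An SV40 polyadenylation signal lies downstream of the fusion, although it is annotated on the opposite strand.

The expression unit is flanked by β-globin insulator elements, along with T7 and rrnG transcription terminators and an upstream synthetic poly(A) signal, all of which would help isolate it from neighbouring transcription. The record gives the purpose only as mammalian expression of ORF7b. The tag design would suit tandem affinity purification of the viral protein and any associated host factors, with puromycin allowing enrichment of transfected or stable cells.
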