Features (pLannotate 1.2.2; 21 found; start..end, strand, type, name):
      5..133     +  CDS            NS7B_SARS2: Experimental evidence at protein level: Swiss-Prot protein existence level 1. From Severe acute respiratory syndrome coronavirus 2 (2019-nCoV) (SARS-CoV-2).
    188..265     +  CDS            MYLK2 (fragment): MYLK2_HUMAN - Experimental evidence at protein level: Swiss-Prot protein existence level 1. Implicated in the level of global muscle contraction and cardiac function. Phosphorylates a specific serine in the N-terminus of a myosin light chain. From Homo sapiens (Human).
    347..697     +  CDS            spa (fragment): SPA_STAAU - Experimental evidence at protein level: Swiss-Prot protein existence level 1. Plays a role in the inhibition of the host innate and adaptive immune responses. Possesses five immunoglobulin-binding domains that capture both the fragment crystallizable region (Fc region) and the Fab region (part of Ig that identifies antigen) of immunoglobulins (By similarity). In turn, Staphylococcus aureus is protected from phagocytic killing via inhibition of Ig Fc region. In addition, the host elicited B-cell response is prevented due to a decrease of antibody-secreting cell proliferation that en
    762..883     -  polyA_signal   SV40 poly(A) signal: SV40 polyadenylation signal
    906..975     -  CDS            large T antigen (fragment): large T antigen from SV40 (simian virus 40)
    998..1044    +  terminator     T7 terminator: transcription terminator for bacteriophage T7 RNA polymerase
   1074..1210    +  terminator     rrnG terminator: transcription terminator from the E. coli ribosomal RNA rrnG operon (Albrechtsen et al., 1991)
   1255..1326    +  misc_feature   3' β-globin insulator: insulator downstream of the human β-globin locus (Farrell et al., 2002)
   1552..2140    -  rep_origin     ori: high-copy-number ColE1/pMB1/pBR322/pUC origin of replication
   2312..2376    -  CDS            bla(M) (fragment): β-lactamase lacking the signal sequence; bla(M); allows cytosolic expression of β-lactamase
   2640..3849    +  promoter       UbC promoter: human ubiquitin C promoter
   3853..4450    +  CDS            PuroR (fragment): puromycin N-acetyltransferase; pac from Streptomyces; confers resistance to puromycin
   4479..4527    +  polyA_signal   poly(A) signal: synthetic polyadenylation signal
   4793..5653    +  CDS            AmpR: β-lactamase; bla; confers resistance to ampicillin, carbenicillin, and related antibiotics
   5666..5802    +  terminator     rrnG terminator: transcription terminator from the E. coli ribosomal RNA rrnG operon (Albrechtsen et al., 1991)
   5954..6025    +  misc_feature   5' β-globin insulator: insulator upstream of the human β-globin locus (Farrell et al., 2002)
   6030..6076    -  terminator     T7 terminator: transcription terminator for bacteriophage T7 RNA polymerase
   6094..6142    -  polyA_signal   poly(A) signal: synthetic polyadenylation signal
   6223..6526    +  enhancer       CMV enhancer: human cytomegalovirus immediate early enhancer
   6599..6616    -  promoter       CMV promoter (fragment): human cytomegalovirus (CMV) immediate early promoter
   6679..6730    +  promoter       CMVd2 promoter: truncated human cytomegalovirus (CMV) immediate early promoter that yields moderately reduced expression relative to the full-length promoter
>Addgene plasmid #153579 | pGBW-m4252869 | addgene full sequence | sequence record 300168 | Ginkgo NGS Result
CACCATGATAGAACTATCGCTCATCGACTTTTATCTGTGCTTCTTGGCTTTCCTGCTTTTTCTGGTGCTC
ATTATGCTAATCATTTTTTGGTTCAGTCTGGAGTTACAAGATCATAATGAGACATGTCACGCCGAAAACC
TTTACTTTCAGTCGGGACGGCGAATCCCGGGGCTGATAAATCCCTGGAAAAGGAGATGGAAGAAGAACTT
TATTGCAGTGTCTGCGGCTAACCGGTTCAAAAAGATCAGTTCAAGCGGCGCCCTAGATTACGACATTCCT
ACGACCGCCTCCGAGAATCTCTATTTCCAGGGTGAATTTGGCTTGGCACAACATGACGAGGCCGTCGATA
ACAAGTTTAATAAAGAACAGCAGAACGCTTTCTATGAGATCCTTCACTTACCAAATCTGAACGAAGAGCA
ACGCAACGCTTTCATTCAGAGCCTGAAAGACGATCCCTCGCAGTCTGCAAATCTCCTGGCCGAAGCCAAG
AAGCTGAATGACGCACAGGCTCCAAAAGTTGATAACAAGTTTAACAAGGAGCAGCAGAATGCTTTCTACG
AGATATTGCACCTTCCTAATCTGAATGAGGAACAAAGAAATGCATTTATCCAGTCCCTAAAAGACGATCC
ATCACAGAGTGCCAACCTGCTTGCGGAAGCCAAAAAGCTCAATGATGCCCAGGCCCCGAAAGTAGACGCG
AACCATCAATAAGCTAGCTTGACTGACTGAGATACAGCGTACCTTCAGCTCACAGACATGATAAGATACA
TTGATGAGTTTGGACAAACCACAACTAGAATGCAGTGAAAAAAATGCTTTATTTGTGAAATTTGTGATGC
TATTGCTTTATTTGTAACCATTATAAGCTGCAATAAACAAGTTAACAACAACAATTGCATTCATTTTATG
TTTCAGGTTCAGGGGGAGGTGTGGGAGGTTTTTTAAAGCAAGTAAAACCTCTACAAATGTGGTATTGGCC
CATCTCTATCGGTATCGTAGCATAACCCCTTGGGGCCTCTAAACGGGTCTTGAGGGGTTTTTTGTGCCCC
TCGGGCCGGATTGCTATCTACCGGCATTGGCGCAGAAAAAAATGCCTGATGCGACGCTGCGCGTCTTATA
CTCCCACATATGCCAGATTCAGCAACGGATACGGCTTCCCCAACTTGCCCACTTCCATACGTGTCCTCCT
TACCAGAAATTTATCCTTAAGGTCGTCAGCTATCCTGCAGGCGATCTCTCGATTTCGATCAAGACATTCC
TTTAATGGTCTTTTCTGGACACCACTAGGGGTCAGAAGTAGTTCATCAAACTTTCTTCCCTCCCTAATCT
CATTGGTTACCTTGGGCTATCGAAACTTAATTAACCAGTCAAGTCAGCTACTTGGCGAGATCGACTTGTC
TGGGTTTCGACTACGCTCAGAATTGCGTCAGTCAAGTTCGATCTGGTCCTTGCTATTGCACCCGTTCTCC
GATTACGAGTTTCATTTAAATCATGTGAGCAAAAGGCCAGCAAAAGGCCAGGAACCGTAAAAAGGCCGCG
TTGCTGGCGTTTTTCCATAGGCTCCGCCCCCCTGACGAGCATCACAAAAATCGACGCTCAAGTCAGAGGT
GGCGAAACCCGACAGGACTATAAAGATACCAGGCGTTTCCCCCTGGAAGCTCCCTCGTGCGCTCTCCTGT
TCCGACCCTGCCGCTTACCGGATACCTGTCCGCCTTTCTCCCTTCGGGAAGCGTGGCGCTTTCTCATAGC
TCACGCTGTAGGTATCTCAGTTCGGTGTAGGTCGTTCGCTCCAAGCTGGGCTGTGTGCACGAACCCCCCG
TTCAGCCCGACCGCTGCGCCTTATCCGGTAACTATCGTCTTGAGTCCAACCCGGTAAGACACGACTTATC
GCCACTGGCAGCAGCCACTGGTAACAGGATTAGCAGAGCGAGGTATGTAGGCGGTGCTACAGAGTTCTTG
AAGTGGTGGCCTAACTACGGCTACACTAGAAGAACAGTATTTGGTATCTGCGCTCTGCTGAAGCCAGTTA
CCTTCGGAAAAAGAGTTGGTAGCTCTTGATCCGGCAAACAAACCACCGCTGGTAGCGGTGGTTTTTTTGT
TTGCAAGCAGCAGATTACGCGCAGAAAAAAAGGATCTCAAGAAGATCCTTTGATCTTTTCTACGGGGTCT
GACGCTCAGTGGAACGAAAACTCACGTTAAGGGATTTTGGTCATGAGATTATCAAAAAGGATCTTCACCT
AGATCCTTTTAAATTAAAAATGAAGTTTTAAATCAATCTAAAGTATATATGAGTAAACTTGGTCTGACAG
TTACCAATGCTTAATCAGTGAGGCACCTATCTCAGCGATCTGTCTATTTCGTTCATCCATAGTTGCATTT
AAATTTCCGAACTCTCCAAGGCCCTCGTCGGAAAATCTTCAAACCTTTCGTCCGATCCATCTTGCAGGCT
ACCTCTCGAACGAACTATCGCAAGTCTCTTGGCCGGCCTTGCGCCTTGGCTATTGCTTGGCAGCGCCTAT
CGCCAGGTATTACTCCAATCCCGAATATCCGAGATCGGGATCACCCGAGAGAAGTTCAACCTACATCCTC
AATCCCGATCTATCCGAGATCCGAGGAATATCGAAATCGGGGCGCGCCTGGCCTCCGCGCCGGGTTTTGG
CGCCTCCCGCGGGCGCCCCCCTCGTCACGGCGAGCGCTGCCACGTCAGACGAAGGGCGCAGGAGCGTCCT
GATCCTTCCGCCCGGACGCTCAGGACAGCGGCCCGCTGCTCATAAGACTCGGCCTTAGAACCCCAGTATC
AGCAGAAGGACATTTTAGGACGGGACTTGGGTGACTCTAGGGCACTGGTTTTCTTTCCAGAGAGCGGAAC
AGGCGAGGAAAAGTAGTCCCTTCTCGGCGATTCTGCGGAGGGATCTCCGTGGGGCGGTGAACGCCGATGA
TTATATAAGGACGCGCCGGGTGTGGCACAGCTAGTTCCGTCGCAGCCGGGATTTGGGTCGCGGTTCTTGT
TTGTGGATCGCTGTGATCGTCACTTGGTGAGTAGCGGGCTGCTGGGCTGGCCGGGGCTTTCGTGGCCGCC
GGGCCGCTCGGTGGGACGGAAGCGTGTGGAGAGACCGCCAAGGGCTGTAGTCTGGGTCCGCGAGCAAGGT
TGCCCTGAACTGGGGGTTGGGGGGAGCGCAGCAAAATGGCGGCTGTTCCCGAGTCTTGAATGGAAGACGC
TTGTGAGGCGGGCTGTGAGGTCGTTGAAACAAGGTGGGGGGCATGGTGGGCGGCAAGAACCCAAGGTCTT
GAGCCCTTCGCTAATGCGGGAAAGCTCTTATTCGGGTGAGATGGGCTGGGCACCATCTGGGGACCCTGAC
GTGAAGTTTGTCACTGACTGGAGAACTCGGTTTGTCGTCTGTTGCGGGGGCGGCAGTTATGGCGGTGCCG
TTGGGCAGTGCACCCGTACCTTTGGGAGCGCGCGCCCTCGTCGTGTCGTGACGTCACCCGTTCTGTTGGC
TTATAATGCAGGGTGGGGCCACCAGCCGGTAGGTGTGCGGTAGGCTTTTCTCCGTCGCAGGACGCAGGGT
TCGGGCCTAGGGTAGGCTCTCCTGAATCGACAGGCGCCGGACCTCTGGTGAGGGGAGGGATAAGTGAGGC
GTCAGTTTCTTTGGTCGGTTTTATGTACCTATCTTCTTAAGTAGCTGAAGCTCCGGTTTTGAACTATGCG
CTCGGGGTTGGCGAGTGTGTTTTGTGAAGTTTTTTAGGCACCTTTTGAAATGTAATCATTTGGGTCAATA
TGTAATTTTCAGTGTTAGACTTGTAAATTGTCCGCTAAATTCTGGCCGTTTTTGGCTTTTTTGTTAGACA
ACATGACCGAGTACAAGCCCACGGTGCGCCTCGCCACCCGCGACGACGTCCCCAGGGCCGTACGCACCCT
CGCCGCCGCGTTCGCCGACTACCCCGCCACGCGCCACACCGTCGATCCGGACCGCCACATCGAGCGGGTC
ACCGAGCTGCAAGAACTCTTCCTCACGCGCGTCGGGCTCGACATCGGCAAGGTGTGGGTCGCGGACGACG
GCGCCGCGGTGGCGGTCTGGACCACGCCGGAGAGCGTCGAAGCGGGGGCGGTGTTCGCCGAGATCGGCCC
GCGCATGGCCGAGTTGAGCGGTTCCCGGCTGGCCGCGCAGCAACAGATGGAGGGCCTCCTGGCGCCGCAC
CGGCCCAAGGAGCCCGCGTGGTTCCTGGCCACCGTCGGCGTCTCGCCCGACCACCAGGGCAAGGGTCTGG
GCAGCGCCGTCGTGCTCCCCGGAGTGGAGGCCGCCGAGCGCGCCGGGGTGCCCGCCTTCCTGGAGACCTC
CGCGCCCCGCAACCTCCCCTTCTACGAGCGGCTCGGCTTCACCGTCACCGCCGACGTCGAGGTGCCCGAA
GGACCGCGCACCTGGTGCATGACCCGCAAGCCCGGTGCCTAGGCTAGTATGTAAGCCTAGTCTTAGATAA
TAAAATCGCTATCCATCGAAGATGGATGTGTGTTGGTTTTTTGTGTGTGTAACGCTAGGCGCGCCTGGTG
TACCGAGAACGATCCTCTCAGTGCGAGTCTCGACGATCCATATCGTTGCTTGGCAGTCAGCCAGTCGGAA
TCCAGCTTGGGACCCAGGAAGTCCAATCGTCAGATATTGTACTCAAGCCTGGTCACGGCAGCGTACCGAT
CTGTTTAAACCTAGATATTGATAGTCTGATCGGTCAACGTATAATCGAGTCCTAGCTTTTGCAAACATCT
ATCAAGAGACAGGATCAGCAGGAGGCTTTCGCATGAGTATTCAACATTTCCGTGTCGCCCTTATTCCCTT
TTTTGCGGCATTTTGCCTTCCTGTTTTTGCTCACCCAGAAACGCTGGTGAAAGTAAAAGATGCTGAAGAT
CAGTTGGGTGCGCGAGTGGGTTACATCGAACTGGATCTCAACAGCGGTAAGATCCTTGAGAGTTTTCGCC
CCGAAGAACGCTTTCCAATGATGAGCACTTTTAAAGTTCTGCTATGTGGCGCGGTATTATCCCGTATTGA
CGCCGGGCAAGAGCAACTCGGTCGCCGCATACACTATTCTCAGAATGACTTGGTTGAGTATTCACCAGTC
ACAGAAAAGCATCTTACGGATGGCATGACAGTAAGAGAATTATGCAGTGCTGCCATAACCATGAGTGATA
ACACTGCGGCCAACTTACTTCTGACAACGATTGGAGGACCGAAGGAGCTAACCGCTTTTTTGCACAACAT
GGGGGATCATGTAACTCGCCTTGATCGTTGGGAACCGGAGCTGAATGAAGCCATACCAAACGACGAGCGT
GACACCACGATGCCTGTAGCAATGGCAACAACCTTGCGTAAACTATTAACTGGCGAACTACTTACTCTAG
CTTCCCGGCAACAGTTGATAGACTGGATGGAGGCGGATAAAGTTGCAGGACCACTTCTGCGCTCGGCCCT
TCCGGCTGGCTGGTTTATTGCTGATAAATCTGGAGCCGGTGAGCGTGGGTCTCGCGGTATCATTGCAGCA
CTGGGGCCAGATGGTAAGCCCTCCCGTATCGTAGTTATCTACACGACGGGGAGTCAGGCAACTATGGATG
AACGAAATAGACAGATCGCTGAGATAGGTGCCTCACTGATTAAGCATTGGTAACCGATTCTAGGTGCATT
GGCGCAGAAAAAAATGCCTGATGCGACGCTGCGCGTCTTATACTCCCACATATGCCAGATTCAGCAACGG
ATACGGCTTCCCCAACTTGCCCACTTCCATACGTGTCCTCCTTACCAGAAATTTATCCTTAAGATCCCGA
ATCGTTTAAACTCGACTCTGGCTCTATCGAATCTCCGTCGTTTCGAGCTTACGCGAACAGCCGTGGCGCT
CATTTGCTCGTCGGGCATCGAATCTCGTCAGCTATCGTCAGCTTACCTTTTTGGCAGCGATCGCGGCTCC
CGACATCTTGGACCATTAGCTCCACAGGTATCTTCTTCCCTCTAGTGGTCATAACAGCAGCTTCAGCTAC
CTCTCAATTCAAAAAACCCCTCAAGACCCGTTTAGAGGCCCCAAGGGGTTATGCTATCAATCGTTGCGTT
ACACACACAAAAAACCAACACACATCCATCTTCGATGGATAGCGATTTTATTATCTAACTGCTGATCGAG
TGTAGCCAGATCTAGTAATCAATTACGGGGTCATTAGTTCATAGCCCATATATGGAGTTCCGCGTTACAT
AACTTACGGTAAATGGCCCGCCTGGCTGACCGCCCAACGACCCCCGCCCATTGACGTCAATAATGACGTA
TGTTCCCATAGTAACGCCAATAGGGACTTTCCATTGACGTCAATGGGTGGAGTATTTACGGTAAACTGCC
CACTTGGCAGTACATCAAGTGTATCATATGCCAAGTACGCCCCCTATTGACGTCAATGACGGTAAATGGC
CCGCCTGGCATTATGCCCAGTACATGACCTTATGGGACTTTCCTACTTGGCAGTACATCTACGTATTAGT
CATCGCTATTACCATGCTGATGCGGTTTTGGCAGTACATCAATGGGCGTGGATAGCGGTTTGACTCACGG
GGATTTCCAAGTCTCCACCCCATTGACGTCAATGGGAGTTTGTTTTGGCACCAAAATCAACGGGACTTTC
CAAAATGTCGTAACAACTCCGCCCCATTGACGCAAATGGGCGGTAGGCGTGTACGGTGGGAGGTCTATAT
AAGCAGAGCTGGTTTAGTGAACCGTCAGATCAGATCTTTGTCGATCCTACCATCCACTCGACACACCCGC
CAGCGGCCGC
